Addgene plasmid #15858: M10.2-IRES-tauVenus-ACNF Targeting Vector
Depositing lab: Peter Mombaerts. Depositing organization: Rockefeller University. Publication: Expression of nonclassical class I major histocompatibility genes defines a tripartite organization of the mouse vomeronasal system. Ishii T, Mombaerts P. J Neurosci. 2008 Mar 5. 28(10):2332-41. 10.1523/JNEUROSCI.4807-07.2008 PubMed 18322080.
Backbone
  Vector backbone: pBS-SK+ with modification of PmeI and AscI into KpnI
  Backbone size w/o insert (bp): 3000
  Vector type: Bacterial Expression
Growth in bacteria
  Bacterial resistance: Ampicillin, 100 μg/mL
  Growth temperature: 37°C
  Growth strain: DH5alpha
  Copy number: High Copy
Gene/Insert
  Gene/Insert name: M10.2
  Species: M. musculus (mouse)
  Insert size (bp): 14791
  Cloning method: Restriction Enzyme; 5′ cloning site SmaI (not destroyed); 3′ cloning site SmaI (not destroyed)
  Sequencing primers: 5′ T3; 3′ T7
Terms and licenses: Academic/Nonprofit Terms; Industry Terms: Not Available to Industry
How to cite: M10.2-IRES-tauVenus-ACNF Targeting Vector was a gift from Peter Mombaerts (Addgene plasmid # 15858 ; http://n2t.net/addgene:15858 ; RRID:Addgene_15858)
