[The description below was written by a language model from this plasmid's Addgene catalogue record.]
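Description:
M10.2-IRES-tauVenus-ACNF Targeting Vector is a gene-targeting plasmid built on a modified pBluescript SK+ backbone of about 3 kb, in which PmeI and AscI sites were introduced at the KpnI position. It is maintained as a high-copy plasmid in E. coli under ampicillin selection. Although the repository classifies it as a bacterial expression vector, its name and design indicate that bacteria serve only for propagation, and that the construct is intended for homologous recombination at a mouse genomic locus.

The insert is roughly 14.8 kb of mouse (M. musculus) sequence for M10.2, cloned into SmaI sites that remain intact and flanked by the T3 and T7 primer sites of the backbone. M10.2 belongs to the nonclassical class I major histocompatibility genes, whose expression in the mouse vomeronasal system is the subject of the associated publication. No feature table is supplied, so the arrangement of homology arms and the cassette's exact position are not recorded. The name does indicate the main elements. An IRES allows cap-independent translation of a second open reading frame from the M10.2 transcript, so the reporter is co-expressed with the endogenous gene under its native regulation. The reporter, tauVenus, fuses the microtubule-associated protein tau to the yellow fluorescent protein Venus, which typically carries fluorescence into axons as well as cell bodies. ACNF generally denotes a self-excising neomycin selection cassette that is removed by Cre in the male germline, although the record does not itself define it. The construct is best understood as a tool for generating knock-in mice in which M10.2-expressing neurons and their projections can be visualised.
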