>Addgene plasmid #15858 | M10.2-IRES-tauVenus-ACNF Targeting Vector | depositor partial sequence | sequence record 8396 | Author sequence
CCCGGGATGGAAGAGAAGCCTCACAGTGACCAGAGACTTAATGGGGGTGGGGCAGAATATCACACCCTGC
AGGAAGTGTTTGGCTGCAATGTGGATAATGATGGGAGCTTCCTCGGCGGTCTCTACCGGCTCACCTACTA
CGGCTATGAGTTCATCAACCTGAATGAGGACCTGAGTTCCTGGACAGCACAGGGAGAGGCAGCTGGGTTC
CTGAAGACAGACTTGGTGAATGTAGGCGCAGCGGAAGGCTGGAGGACCTACCTGCTAGGGGAGTGCACAG
AAAGGCTTCTTAGATGCCTGGACCTCGGAAAGGAGACCTTGCTGCGCTCTGGTGAGAGGCCCTTGACAAC
CCCTTCTGCTTTCTGACATTGGAGCTCCTGCCTCCCTGAGGCCTCCTCCTCAGCAGGGAGCAGCTGGAAT
GCTTACACTGTCTTGCATCAAAGGGGAAAGAGAGCTCCTCGGTGTCCTGACTCAACGTGAGAGAGGGACT
CTCCAGAGGATTCAGCCTTCTCCCAGGACAGTTCAGTGTGTCCATTAACAGCAGTTCCCTTCCATCTGCA
CTGTGTATCATGGCCTCTCTCAGGCCGGATCACTGTCCTTGCACGATGACATTTAAAGTCTGACTCCAGG
GTTGCTGAGTCCCTAGACCCCCTCCCCAATCAAAAAGAGAAGTCTATTTGTCTAGAATTTCCTGTTCTGT
GTTGGCTCATGGTTATTGTAAAATAATCCAAGGAATAGATCATCCAGATCCTGAGTGTAGGCTTCTGTGT
GGACTCTGCTCCCTCCCTCATCCAAGTCTCCCATCCTTTCCAGGGATGGTCCCATGAGCACTGCTCAGGC
CCCCAGAGGAGTGCAAAATACCTGAATTTTCCAATTGTTCCCCTCAGATGCCCCCCGAACACATGTGACC
CACCATGTAAGACCTGAAGGGAATGTCACCCTGAGGTGCTGGGCCCTGGGCTTCTACCCAGCTGACATCA
CCCTGACCTGGAAGAGAGATGGGAAAAACTACACCCAGGACATGGAGCTGCCAGACACCAGGCCTGCAGG
GGATGGAACCTTCCAGAAGTGGGCAGCTGTGGTGGTTCCCTCTGGAGAAGAGCTGAGATACACATGTCAT
GTGCACCATGAAGGGTTACCTGAGCCTCTCACTCTAAAATGGGGTAAGGAGTGGGTGTGAGCACACACAC
TGCTGTCAGGAATTGTGTGAGCTCTTTGATGAACTAGAGCAGGATCAGGGTTGAGAGCTAGGGTCAGACT
CCTCACTCTTCCTTCCTTTCTCTCCTCAGAGCCTCCACAAACCATCCCCATCATAGCAATTCTCATCGGC
CTGGTTCTTGGAACTTTCCTGGTAGGAACTGTGGTGGTTTTTCTGGTGTGGAAGAAATAATTAATTAAGA
ATTCCGCCCCCCCCCCCCCCCCCCCTCTCCCTCCCCCCCCCCTAACGTTACTGGCCGAAGCCGCTTGGAA
TAAGGCCGGTGTGCGTTTGTCTATATGTTATTTTCCACCATATTGCCGTCTTTTGGCAATGTGAGGGCCC
GGAAACCTGGCCCTGTCTTCTTGACGAGCATTCCTAGGGGTCTTTCCCCTCTCGCCAAAGGAATGCAAGG
TCTGTTGAATGTCGTGAAGGAAGCAGTTCCTCTGGAAGCTTCTTGAAGACAAACAACGTCTGTAGCGACC
CTTTGCAGGCAGCGGAACCCCCCACCTGGCGACAGGTGCCTCTGCGGCCAAAAGCCACGTGTATAAGATA
CACCTGCAAAGGCGGCACAACCCCAGTGCCACGTTGTGAGTTGGATAGTTGTGGAAAGAGTCAAATGGCT
CTCCTAAGCGTATTCAACAAGGGGCTGAAGGATGCCCAGAAGGTACCCCATTGTATGGGATCTGATCTGG
GGCCTCGGTGCACATGCTTTACATGTGTTTAGTCGAGGTTAAAAAAACGTCTAGGCCCCCCGAACCACGG
GGACGTGGTTTTCCTTTGAAAAACACGATGATAATATGGCCACAACCATGGCTGAGCCCCGCCAGGAGTT
CGACGTGATGGAAGATCATGCTCAGGGGGACTACACCCTGCAAGACCAGGAGGGTGACATGGACCCCGGC
CTGAAAGAGTCTCCCCTGCAGACCCCGGCCGATGATGGATCTGAGGAACCAGGCTCTGAAACCTCTGATG
CTAAGAGCACTCCGACGGCGGAAGATGCGACAGCACCCTTAGTGGATGAGGGAGCCCCCGGTGAGCAGGC
GGCCGCTCAGGCCCCCGCGGAGATCCCAGAAGGAACCGCAGCTGAAGAAGCAGGCATTGGCGACACGTCC
AACCTGGAAGACCAAGCTGCCGGACACGTGACCCAAGCTCGCATGGTCAGTAAAGGCAAAGATGGGACTG
GACCCGATGACAAAAAAACCAAGGGGGCGGATGGTAAGCCTGGAACGAAGATTGCCACACCCCGGGGAGC
AGCCCCTCCAGGCCAGAAAGGCCAGGCCAACGCCACCCGGATTCCAGCAAAAACCACTCCCACCCCGAAG
ACCTCGCCAGGTGAATCTGGGAAATCCGGGGACCGCAGCGGCTACAGCAGCCCCGGCTCCCCAGGCACTC
CGGGCAGCCGCTCCCGCACACCCTCCCTGCCGACCCCGCCCACCCGGGAGCCCAAGAAGGTGGCGGTGGT
CCGCACTCCCCCCAAGTCGCCGTCTGCAGCCAAGAGCCGCCTGCAGGCCGCTCCCGGGCCCATGCCAGAC
CTGAAGAACGTCAAGTCCAAAATCGGCTCCACGGAAAACCTGAAGCACCAGCCAGGAGGTGGCAAGGTGC
AGATAATT
[153 nt withheld, positions 2809-2961]
CATAAGCCAGGAGGTGGCCAAGTGGAAGTGAAATCTGAGAAGCTGGACTTCAAGGATAGAGTCCAGTCGA
AGATTGGGTCCCTGGACAACATCACACACGTCCCTGGCGGAGGGAATAAAAAGATCGAAACCCACAAGCT
GACCTTCCGCGAGAACGCCAAAGCCAAGACCGACCACGGGGCGGAGATCGTGTCCGGGGATCCACCGGTC
GCCACCATGGTGAGCAAGGGCGAGGAGCTGTTCACCGGGGTGGTGCCCATCCTGGTCGAGCTGGACGGCG
ACGTAAACGGCCACAAGTTCAGCGTGTCCGGCGAGGGCGAGGGCGATGCCACCTACGGCAAGCTGACCCT
GAAGCTGATCTGCACCACCGGCAAGCTGCCCGTGCCCTGGCCCACCCTCGTGACCACCCTGGGCTACGGC
CTGCAGTGCTTCGCCCGCTACCCCGACCACATGAAGCAGCACGACTTCTTCAAGTCCGCCATGCCCGAAG
GCTACGTCCAGGAGCGCACCATCTTCTTCAAGGACGACGGCAACTACAAGACCCGCGCCGAGGTGAAGTT
CGAGGGCGACACCCTGGTGAACCGCATCGAGCTGAAGGGCATCGACTTCAAGGAGGACGGCAACATCCTG
GGGCACAAGCTGGAGTACAACTACAACAGCCACAACGTCTATATCACCGCCGACAAGCAGAAGAACGGCA
TCAAGGCCAACTTCAAGATCCGCCACAACATCGAGGACGGCGGCGTGCAGCTCGCCGACCACTACCAGCA
GAACACCCCCATCGGCGACGGCCCCGTGCTGCTGCCCGACAACCACTACCTGAGCTACCAGTCCGCCCTG
AGCAAAGACCCCAACGAGAAGCGCGATCACATGGTCCTGCTGGAGTTCGTGACCGCCGCCGGGATCACTC
TCGGCATGGACGAGCTGTACAAGTAAGGCCTCTAGAGATTCGAGATCTAGATATCGATGAATTCATAACT
TCGTATAATGTATGCTATACGAAGTTATGGATCTGTCGATCGACGGATCGATCCGAACAAACGACCCAAC
ACCCGTGCGTTTTATTCTGTCTTTTTATTGCCGATCCCCTCAGAAGAACTCGTCAAGAAGGCGATAGAAG
GCGATGCGCTGCGAATCGGGAGCGGCGATACCGTAAAGCACGAGGAAGCGGTCAGCCCATTCGCCGCCAA
GCTCTTCAGCAATATCACGGGTAGCCAACGCTATGTCCTGATAGCGGTCCGCCACACCCAGCCGGCCACA
GTCGATGAATCCAGAAAAGCGGCCATTTTCCACCATGATATTCGGCAAGCAGGCATCGCCATGGGTCACG
ACGAGATCCTCGCCGTCGGGCATGCGCGCCTTGAGCCTGGCGAACAGTTCGGCTGGCGCGAGCCCCTGAT
GCTCTTCGTCCAGATCATCCTGATCGACAAGACCGGCTTCCATCCGAGTACGTGCTCGCTCGATGCGATG
TTTCGCTTGGTGGTCGAATGGGCAGGTAGCCGGATCAAGCGTATGCAGCCGCCGCATTGCATCAGCCATG
ATGGATACTTTCTCGGCAGGAGCAAGGTGAGATGACAGGAGATCCTGCCCCGGCACTTCGCCCAATAGCA
GCCAGTCCCTTCCCGCTTCAGTGACAACGTCGAGCACAGCTGCGCAAGGAACGCCCGTCGTGGCCAGCCA
CGATAGCCGCGCTGCCTCGTCCTGCAGTTCATTCAGGGCACCGGACAGGTCGGTCTTGACAAAAAGAACC
GGGCGCCCCTGCGCTGACAGCCGGAACACGGCGGCATCAGAGCAGCCGATTGTCTGTTGTGCCCAGTCAT
AGCCGAATAGCCTCTCCACCCAAGCGGCCGGAGAACCTGCGTGCAATCCATCTTGTTCAATGGCCGATCC
CATATTGGCTGCACGGATCCTGAACGGCAGAGGTTACGGCAGTTTGTCTCTCCCCCTTCCGGGAGCCACC
TTCTTCTCCAACCGTCCCGGTCGCGCTCTCGGCGCTTCTGAGGAGAGAACTGGCTGAGTGACGCCCTTTA
TAGATTCGCCCTTGTGTCCCGCCCCTTCCTTTCCCGCCCTCCCTTGCGCTACGGGGCCGCCCGCACCGGC
CTACACGGAGCGCGCGCGGCGGAGTTGTTGACGCTAGGGCTCCGGCTCCCTGGTTGGGTGTTCTTTCTGA
CGCGACAGGAGGAGGAGAATGTTCCTGGTCCTGTCGTCCTCCTTTCGGGTTTCCCGTGCACTCAAACCGA
GGACTTACAGAACGGAGGATAAAGTTAGGCCATTTTTACTCAGCTTCGGAGTTCAGGCTCATTTTCAGCT
AAAGTCTCTCATTAGTATCCCCCCACACACATCGGGAAAATGGTTTGTCCTACGCATCGGTAATGAAGGC
GGGGCCCTTCGGGTCCTCCGGAGCGGGTTCCGGGGGTGGGGGGAAGGAGGGAGGGACGGGACGGGCCTCG
TTCATGAATATTCAGTTCACCGCTGAATATGCATAAGGCAGGCAAGATGGCGCGTCCAATCAATTGGAAG
TAGCCGTTATTAGTGGAGAGGCCCCAGGACGTTGGGGCACCGCCTGTGCTCTAGTAGCTTTACGGAGCCC
TGGCGCTCGATGTTCAGCCCAAGCTTTCGCGAGCTCGACCGAACAAACGACCCAACACCCGTGCGTTTTA
TTCTGTCTTTTTATTGCCGCTCAGCTTTACAGTGACAATGACGGCTGGCGACTGAATATTAGTGCTTACA
GACAGCACTACATATTTTCCGTCGATGTTGAAATCCTTTCTCATATGTCACCATAAATATCAAATAATTA
TAGCAATCATTTACGCGTTAATGGCTAATCGCCATCTTCCAGCAGGCGCACCATTGCCCCTGTTTCACTA
TCCAGGTTACGGATATAGTTCATGACAATATTTACATTGGTCCAGCCACCAGCTTGCATGATCTCCGGTA
TTGAAACTCCAGCGCGGGCCATATCTCGCGCGGCTCCGACACGGGCACTGTGTCCAGACCAGGCCAGGTA
TCTCTGACCAGAGTCATCCTAAAATACACAAACAATTAGAATCAGTAGTTTAACACATTATACACTTAAA
AATTTTATATTTACCTTAGCGCCGTAAATCAATCGATGAGTTGCTTCAAAAATCCCTTCCAGGGCGCGAG
TTGATAGCTGGCTGGTGGCAGATGGCGCGGCAACACCATTTTTTCTGACCCGGCAAAACAGGTAGTTATT
CGGATCATCAGCTACACCAGAGACGGAAATCCATCGCTCGACCAGTTTAGTTACCCCCAGGCTAAGTGCC
TTCTCTACACCTGCGGTGCTAACCAGCGTTTTCGTTCTGCCAATATGGATTAACATTCTCCCACCGTCAG
TACGTGAGATATCTTTAACCCTGATCCTGGCAATTTCGGCTATACGTAACAGGGTGTTATAAGCAATCCC
CAGAAATGCCAGATTACGTATATCCTGGCAGCGATCGCTATTTTCCATGAGTGAACGAACCTGGTCGAAA
TCAGTGCGTTCGAACGCTAGAGCCTGTTTTGCACGTTCACCGGCATCAACGTTTTCTTTTCGGATCCGCC
GCATAACCAGTGAAACAGCATTGCTGTCACTTGGTCGTGGCAGCCCGGACCGACGATGAAGCATGTTTAG
CTGGCCCAAATGTTGCTGGATAGTTTTTACTGCCAGACCGCGCGCCTGAAGATATAGAAGATAATCGCGA
ACATCTTCAGGTTCTGCGGGAAACCATTTCCGGTTATTCAACTTGCACCATGCCGCCCACGACCGGCAAA
CGGACAGAAGCATTTTCCAGGTATGCTCAGAAAACGCCTGGCGATCCCTGAACATGTCCATCAGGTTCTT
GCGAACCTCATCACTCGTTGCATCGACCGGTAATGCAGGCAAATTTTGGTGTACGGTCAGTAAATTGGAC
ACCTTCCTCTTCTTCTTGGGCATGGCCGCAGGAAAGCAGAGCCCTGAAGCTCCCATCACCGGCCAATAAG
AGCCAAGCCTGCAGTGTGACCTCATAGAGCAATGTGCCAGCCAGCCTGACCCCAAGGGCCCTCAGGCTTG
GGCACACTGTCTCTAGGACCCTGAGAGAAAGACATACCCATTTCTGCTTAGGGCCCTGAGGATGAGCCCA
GGGGTGGCTTGGCACTGAAGCAAAGGACACTGGGGCTCAGCTGGCAGCAAAGTGACCAGGATGCTGAGGC
TTTGACCCAGAAGCCAGAGGCCAGAGGCCAGGACTTCTCTTGGTCCCAGTCCACCCTCACTCAGAGCTTT
ACCAATGCCCTCTGGATAGTTGTCGGGTAACGGTGGACGCCACTGATTCTCTGGCCAGCCTAGGACTTCG
CCATTCCGCTGATTCTGCTCTTCCAGCCACTGGCTGACCGGTTGGAAGTACTCCAGCAGTGCCTTGGCAT
CCAGGGCATCTGAGCCTACCAGGTCCTTCAGTACCTCCTGCCAGGGCCTGGAGCAGCCAGCCTGCAACAC
CTGCCTGCCAAGCAGAGTGACCACTGTGGGCACAGGGGACACAGGGTGGGGCCCACAACAGCACCATTGT
CCACTTGTCCCTCACTAGTAAAAGAACTCTAGGGTTGCGGGGGGTGGGGGAGGTCTCTGTGAGGCTGGTA
AGGGATATTTGCCTGGCCCATGGAGATCCATAACTTCGTATAATGTATGCTATACGAAGTTATAAGCTTT
CGCGAGCTCGAATCGGATCCGAATTCTTAATTAAAGGTAAGAAAGGGGAAGGGTCTAATTTCTTGTCTCC
CTAGTGATCTCAAGGCCAAAATATAAAAGTAGCCTGCCTCATTAGAGGAAAGATGTATCCACTAAGGCAC
TGGGGCTTGTGTGCTGACATTAACTCTATCATAAATCATAAAGGAAATATAGATTCACTGCCTCTTGATG
GAGGTGATGGAGACCTGATTCTGATTCCTCACAGACAGAGAGATGCCACAGAGAAGGTCCCTGCTGAGAC
CAGACCTACAGAAGGCCATTAAGTCCTCTTTACATACAATCTTCCATTGTGTTTCCTCCTACATCTATGG
AGGTGCAGTCACAGTTCAAGAAACTTCCCTGGGGCTTGACCAAGGGATTTTTCCACTCCCACAATATTAC
TGCTTCCAGAGTCTCTCACTGGCTGTGTTCTTCCCACAGGTGGGAAAGAGGCACCTATATTTCAGCTGCC
AGTAATTAAATGGAAGTTGGTTCCTGAGCCCCTTGCAATAGGGAAGACAGGTAACCATTGTGTGTGCTCA
CACATTTTCTCTCTGGGCCCTATTGCTGTGGGCCCTTAACAGGTCTTATGCTGTACTGCCATACGAATGG
ACAGTGCCCAGAGATCTTATGCATCTCTCCCAGTAGGATAGGAAGTACTCAGAGAACATATTCCTGCGCT
GGGGTCACTTGCTAGACTGGAATTATTGTTAGTATAGATGCTTGTTTGGTATCATGGTTTAACAATCACC
AATCAGAATTTGTTCTTCATTATTTCCTTCTATAGTGTGATATACCTGCCTTCTGTGACTTCAAAGGGTC
CTGACTTTTCTTTCAATGGCTGGCATCTATGTCCAGGTCTCTGTTTCCTGTCAGTATGACTAAGGAAGTG
AGTTCAGCCCAGACTCTCCATGCTGACCTGTATGTCTTCCCCAGTCATCTCTCCTGATCCAGGAGGTGCA
GGTCTGGCTGACCTCCATCAGAGACTGACCTTTAGGCTCCAATGTGCTGTAAATTTGTTCTTCCTTGTTG
AACATGTGTATTTTGTCCCTGCTTCTAAGGAGGACAGAAGTATCCATACTTTGGTCTTCCTTCTTCTTGA
GCTTCATGTGGTCTGCGAATTGTATCTTGGGTATTCTGAGCTTCTGGGCTACTATCCACTTATCAGAGTG
CATACCATGTGTATTCTTTTGTGATTGGGTTACCTCACTCAAGATATTTTCTATTTCCATCCATTTGCCT
ATGAATTTCATGAAGTCATTGTTTTTAATAGCTGAGTAGTATTCCATTGCATAGATGTACCACATTTTCT
GTATCTATTCCTCTGTTGAGAGACATCTGTCTTAAGTCTCCTGTGAACACAGTTTTATTTACTCCTGTAA
ACTGGACATCTGTTGGGAAAACTTTCTCCTGGTGGGGGACTAAGCAATGCCTACCCCTGTTCTCAAAGAG
TGTCAATGACAAATCAAAGATTGAATCTCTGTGAGGAATTAATATTTTTCTTGAGCTTATTTACAGAGCT
TGTATGAGAGGTTGCTGACAGGAGTGTAGGTAAATCTAATGTATAGACTGGATGGTCTCTACCTTCCAGA
GATGGATTCCTTTCCCCATCCTCTATATTCCCCAGCCTATATACTGCAGCCCCTCCTGAGACCCCCAAGG
CTATGTGTAATAAAAGCAGATGTGGAGCTCTGAATCAGAATGGACCCCCATAGGTTTATATATTTGAATG
CTTAGTCACCAGGCAGTGGGACTCTTTGAAAGGATTAGAAGGATTAAAAGGCATGGTCTTGCTGGAGGAA
GTGTGTTATTGAGGGGGGGGGGGGGAGAAGGGGAGACTGTTGAGGTTTCAAAAGACCATGCCAGGCCTGG
TCTCTTTCTGCCTGTTGCCTGCAGGTTAGCATGTAGCTCTCAGCTACTTCTTCAGCACCATGTGTGCCAG
TGTACTCTGAACCATGATAATAGACCAAGCCTATGAAACTGTAAGCAAGCCCCCAGTTAAATGATTTCTT
GTTTAAACGTTGCTGTGGTCATGGTGTCTCTTCACAATAACAGGACAATAACTAAGACTTCACAATTGCA
TACTACTGGCTGAGAGAAGTGGCTGGATACTCAGCTGAGGAACCAATGGCCACCTCCATCTATGAGGTAA
TGTCAACAGTCAACAAACCCAGCTGCGTGCTCGTTTGTGAGGAGGCACAAATGAGCTGGTTGGTTTGTGA
GGATGCAGCTATGCTCCTCGATATTCATTAACTCATGAAGACAGTTTGGCTGGGAAAATAGTCCTGTACA
ACAGGGTCACTTACAGAAGCCTGGGTGAAGGTTCAATACAAAAACGTGAATGATTCCAGGGCAGCTTCAG
CACCAAAAGCCCAACTTATAGGCAGCTTAGCCAGCCAGAAAGTCTCCTCTCCCAGCAATTGCTTACTGTT
TTTATGAACAGGGAAAGAGGCTACTGAACCCTATGTGCTTTAGGAGCCTCCTGAGCTTGTAAACTCCATT
AGCTTCCTGAGTCTTATGAGTCTCCCTCCTCCACTCACAGGGAGCACTTCCTTAGAGGATATGACTGCAC
AACACTGAGTCACATAAGGCTCTGTCTCAAAAAGCCAAAACAAAGGCCTAGGAAGATGGTTCAGCAGATA
AAACATTCACTGAGCAAGCATGAGGATAATTTAGATCTCCAGAACCCATATAAAAGCCAGTGGGCACAGC
TGGATCCCCAACAGCAATCATGGTCCTCTGGGATTGGAGGTTGAGGAAATCCAAGGGCAAACTGGCTGGA
TAGACTGGATAGTCAGTGAGCTCTGGATAAAATGAGAGGCCATGCCTCACAAATAATGGGAATTCTGATT
GAGGAAGACACTCAGTGTCAACTCTGGTCCCCACGTACACATTACTCACACACACATCTGAACACACATA
CCCATGCACATGCACACAGCACACACATATTCATGCAGAAAAAGATGAAACCAAAAACGATAATGTGACT
TAGGTTTTTATTTGATTGGAAGGTACAGTCCATTAATCAAGGATCATCTCTTCTAAGGAAAATAAAAGTC
CCTGGGGTAATGATTCGGTGGGTAAAGGTGCTTGTTGCCAAGCCTAAGGGTCTGCTGCATTCAATCATTT
GATGGTGGACGGAGAAACAGTTCCCAAAGTTGTCCTCAGACCTCCATGAGGGTGCTGGTTTACAGCACTT
GTTAGAGTAGCCCAAGATGAGTGCCCAGTCTATGAAAACTTTGTGCCACAGCTGCTCATCATCTACATGG
CAAACAACTTTTATAGCAGGATACACCAAAGGTCTAAAAGGCCAGTATGGCTAGCAATGTTCTAGAGGAG
GACAGAAGACACTCAAGCACAGAAAGTGTTCCTACAGGACATGTGAAGTGCTAGGTGATGGGTACTACAA
AATGTGGAACAAGGAATGTTATTATTTTACTGGGGTGCTCAGCATAGGCCCCACTGGGAAGGTGGACTGT
AAAGATCTGAAGGATGTGGAGGAATCTGTCAGGTGTCTTCAGGAAGTTGTTGCTGTGTTTGTTATTTGTG
GCTATTGATATGTTGTTAATAAGCAAGAGGATCTTCCAGTGCTTACACCACAGGACACCGGCCTCTATGT
TCTAGGGAGAAAGTGGCTCCAGGCATGTGTTAGGTAGTCTTATGGAGAGATGTGCGGTATAGCCAGGTCT
TATGGGTCTGGAAGATAATAAAAGCATCCTTGCTTAAAGCAAGGGCATTTGAGTGAGGTGGAAGGGAAAA
GTGTAGGGCACAGTCTGGCCTTTCAGGCTGGACATGACAGCCACTTCAACTGGCAAGTGAGCAAGTGAAA
CAGCAAAAGGGACTGAATTCTCTACACAGTTTGAAGATAGGCCTTACAGTATTTATCAGTGCATTGGTTC
TATGGTACAAACAGAGAGGAACAGAAGACACTGACGTCATGGTGTAATTGAGAGACACCGTCTCCCTAGG
CATCTCCCTTCCAGAGTCTGGAAGGGCCTCATGTGCACAGAGGAAATGGCAGGTGCTTGCTGTAGACGTG
ATTGATCAGAGATGCCCAAGGGAAGCATGGGGTCTGGAGTGATGGTACAGGCCTGAGATTCTGACATTTG
TTTGGGGACTGAATGGGAGGATCACTTAAGCTCAGAAACTTAGCTCAACCTATATAAAAAGAGCCCCATC
TCCAAGAGGAAAAAGAGGAACAATGAAGGAAGGAGACAGATGTGACGGGACACATACACACTGAGGCAGG
AGCTTCAGCTATTCAAGTCCAAACTCGGTTATAGACTCGAGCTACAAATAAATAAGAGAAAAATTAAAGA
AAAAAATTAAATGAGGTGGCCAGGTTGATGGTCTAAAAATACTGAAGATGAAACTAGAGAGCTGCAAGGA
GTGGCATCAAATTAATGACACTTAAAGCCATTTCAATTCATGAAAGCTAAATAAAATGTTGGTTACAGGA
GAGAAAAACAGTGCTGACTGAGCTCTGTGCTCCAAAACAAGTGGTCTGATTAGATCAGAGGTGGCTGCAC
CATTCTGGTGTCATGCCAACGACAGCAAAAACAACAGGAGTTGCACAAGAAACATGAAAGCCATCTTTCG
GTGAGGAGAAGGTATAGGTTAGAGGAGGGAAATCAAAGGGAAATAACAGCATGGAAAAAGAAATGAGAAA
GGGAAAGGAAAACAAAGAAAAATATGAAAGAGTAAAAAAGAAAAGTTTGGTAATCCTAGCACTTGAGAGG
CAAAGGCAGGCAGATTTCTGAGTTCGAGGCCAGCCTGATCTACAGAGTGAGTTCCAGGACAGGCAGGGCT
ACACAGAGAAATCCTGTCTAAAAAACAAACAAACAAACAAACAAAAACAAAAAAAAAGACTAGAAGTGAA
GAAGAGTAGAAAGAAGAGGAGAAAGAAATCGAACTGTTGTGTGTCTTGAGAAAAGAGGAACAGACATCTA
TTCGTTCTAGATTGGGCATCTATTCGTTCAAGAAAGACAAAAGATGATCCCATTGGTGCAATATCAGCTC
AGTGTTACAGTGCAGCCAACCGCTTTCGATTGGAAATGCAGCGCACTGAACCAGTGAGTTTGCTTGGGTG
TTCACAGTATTGTTGAGGGTTACTTACAGAACCATGGATGGCTCAAAGGCAAAAGCATCCCTGAAAACTC
CACCCCAGCACAAGCCGAATCCTTATCATTCCCACCCAAACAACCGGCAATGTGGCTGGCTGGAGATTCT
CTTCTCCCCAGCAAGCCTGACAGCTTATGTAATCTTTGGGGAAGTCTTTTGTAAATCTTGACAGTTTCAA
GAGCTTCCAGTGGCCTCTCTCCAGAAGAGAACGTTCCATACCTATACAAAACCCTACTCCATCTGGCTCT
TTCCTTCTCTTTGTGCAAGCTGGGTGATGTCTCTAAGCCTTGGGTGTGATAGATATGCAACTTCAATGCT
CTATGGCTAAGCATTGTGATGCCACAATAAAATTGTTCTCAGAGCCAGGCGTGGTGGTCCACACCTTTAA
TCCCAGCACTTGGGAGGCAGAGGCAGGTGGATTTCTGAGTTTGAGGCCAGCCTGGTCTACAAAGTGAGTT
CCAGGACAGCCAGGGCTACACAGAGAAACCCTGTTTCAAAAACAAACAAACAAACAAACAAACAAAAATG
TTCTCAGGGACCTAACCAATTATGAATCTCTGGAGAACTCCATCACTGCCTCCAGAATGAGTAAGGCTGT
GGGTAAAAGGACACTAAACACCATTACACACCATGGAGGTGAGGGGTGTGATGGGGATAAAAGAAAAGCC
TTGTTATGTAGCCCAAGCTGACTTCACAGCAACCCTCCAGCCTCAGCATCTTGATTGCTGGGATTATAGA
TATGCACCACCATACCTAGCTCTGTTAAGGAGAAATCTTTTGTGAAATGAAGACTTAGTTAATGTAGCAA
CATTATTCTGTCTTGTCCACTTCTATCACCTAGCTTGTCACAGTAGTACAGCCCCAGACCTTGGAAAGTC
TAAGAGGAGAATCCTGAACTTGAGGCTAGCCTGGGCTACAAAATGAGACCCAGTTTCAATCAAAGGCCAC
AGCTACCCCAACTTTAAGCAGACACACTTTGATCAGCAACTATCAACATCAAAGCAAGAACTCCTACCAG
AAAGATTACAACTCACTAAAGCCTCTGGCGATTAGAAATTTTAGCAATGGTGGGGAGCGTGTGGGGGACT
TTTGGGATAGCATTGGAAATGTAAATGAAATAAATACCCAATTTAAAAAAAAAAAAGATCACCATCTTAT
TTGAAATTCATGGTGAGAAGGTGAACTAAATATATCTCCGAATTTATGTCCCTTTAAATCTAAATTTATT
ACCATTTTTTTAAGAAAGGGAGATTTTGAAGTTATAATCGATATTATTGTGGCTGGGTTCTCTCTTTTTT
TTTTTTTCTTTTATGAAATAAAAAGATCCTGAGTCAAAAAAAAAAAAAGAAAGAAAGAAAAAAATTTTAG
CAACAACATATTCAACCTGTATAACAGGAAGAAATAGATAAGTAGTGTAATTCATTTGATTATAAATTAT
GCCCAGGAGGTAGTTATTGACATCATAGGGCAGACAGGGGTTACTAGCTTTCTTTCTTTGAGGGAAGGGG
CACACCTTTAATCCCAGCACTTGGGAGGCAGAGGCAGGCGAATTTCTGAGTTTGAGGCCAGCCTAGTCTA
TAGAATAAGTTCCAGGACAGCCAGAGCTACACAGAGAAACCCTGACTTGGGGGGTGGGGGGGAATTAACC
CTTTGAGGGATGGAATTTTGAGCAAAACACAGAACAACTTTTTTTCCCAAGCATTAAATTCTATTAGCTC
TTTTAAAAAAATATAATTATTTATTTATTTATCATGTGCAGTGTTCTGCCTGCACGCCAGAAGAGGGCAC
CAAGATCACATTACAGATGGCTGTTGGCCACCATGTGGTTGCTGGGAATTGAACTCAGGACCCCTGGAAG
CACAGTCAGTATATTCAACCTCTGAGCCATCTCTCTAGCCTGAACAACTTTACTGTGTAAAGGATTATCC
TGGTTATATCCTAAGAAGAGAACTGTGACACTGCAGTAAATTCCACAAGGATAGAAATATCAGTCCCGGG
