>Addgene plasmid #15858 | M10.2-IRES-tauVenus-ACNF Targeting Vector | addgene partial sequence | sequence record 22593 | T3 5'-GCAATTAACCCTCACTAAAGG-3'
CGCGGTGGCGGCCGCTCTAGAACTAGTGGATCCCCCGGGATGGAAGAGAAGCCTCACAGTGACCAGAGAC
TTAATGGGGGTGGGGCAGAATATCACACCCTGCAGGAAGTGTTTGGCTGCAATGTGGATAATGATGGGAG
CTTCCTCGGCGGTCTCTACCGGCTCACCTACTACGGCTATGAGTTCATCAACCTGAATGAGGACCTGAGT
TCCTGGACAGCACAGGGAGAGGCAGCTGGGTTCCTGAAGACAGACTTGGTGAATGTAGGCGCAGCGGAAG
GCTGGAGGACCTACCTGCTAGGGGAGTGCACAGAAAGGCTTCTTAGATGCCTGGACCTCGGAAAGGAGAC
CTTGCTGCGCTCTGGTGAGAGGCCCTTGACAACCCCTTCTGCTTTCTGACATTGGAGCTCCTGCCTCCCT
GAGGCCTCCTCCTCAGCAGGGAGCAGCTGGAATGCTTACACTGTCTTGCATCAAAGGGGAAAGAGAGCTC
CTCGGTGTCCTGACTCAACGTGAGAGAGGGACTCTCCAGAGGATTCAGCCTTCTCCCAGGACAGTTCAGT
GTGTCCATTAACAGCAGTTCCCTTCCATCTGCACTGTGTATCATGGCCTCTCTCAGGCCGGATCACTGTC
CTTGCACGATGACATTTAAAGTCTGACTCCAGGGTTGCTGAGTCCCTAGACCCCCTCCCCAATCAAAAAG
AGAAGTCTATTTGTCTAGAATTTCCTGTTCTGTGTTGGCTCATGGTTATTG
