>Addgene plasmid #15858 | M10.2-IRES-tauVenus-ACNF Targeting Vector | addgene partial sequence | sequence record 273597 | Addgene Partial NGS Result
ACCCTTTGAGGGATGGAATTTTGAGCAAAACACAGAACAACTTTTTTTCCCAAGCATTAAATTCTATTAG
CTCTTTTAAAAAAATATAATTATTTATTTATTTATCATGTGCAGTGTTCTGCCTGCACGCCAGAAGAGGG
CACCAAGATCACATTACAGATGGCTGTTGGCCACCATGTGGTTGCTGGGAATTGAACTCAGGACCCCTGG
AAGCACAGTCAGTATATTCAACCTCTGAGCCATCTCTCTAGCCTGAACAACTTTACTGTGTAAAGGATTA
TCCTGGTTATATCCTAAGAAGAGAACTGTGACACTGCAGTAAATTCCACAAGGATAGAAATATCAGTCCC
GGGCCCGGGATGGAAGAGAAGCCTCACAGTGACCAGAGACTTAATGGGGGTGGGGCAGAATATCACACCC
TGCAGGAAGTGTTTGGCTGCAATGTGGATAATGATGGGAGCTTCCTCGGCGGTCTCTACCGGCTCACCTA
CTACGGCTATGAGTTCATCAACCTGAATGAGGACCTGAGTTCCTGGACAGCACAGGGAGAGGCAGCTGGG
TTCCTGAAGACAGACTTGGTGAATGTAGGCGCAGCGGAAGGCTGGAGGACCTACCTGCTAGGGGAGTGCA
CAGAAAGGCTTCTTAGATGCCTGGACCTCGGAAAGGAGACCTTGCTGCGCTCTGGTGAGAGGCCCTTGAC
AACCCCTTCTGCTTTCTGACATTGGAGCTCCTGCCTCCCTGAGGCCTCCTCCTCAGCAGGGAGCAGCTGG
AATGCTTACACTGTCTTGCATCAAAGGGGAAAGAGAGCTCCTCGGTGTCCTGACTCAACGTGAGAGAGGG
ACTCTCCAGAGGATTCAGCCTTCTCCCAGGACAGTTCAGTGTGTCCATTAACAGCAGTTCCCTTCCATCT
GCACTGTGTATCATGGCCTCTCTCAGGCCGGATCACTGTCCTTGCACGATGACATTTAAAGTCTGACTCC
AGGGTTGCTGAGTCCCTAGACCCCCTCCCCAATCAAAAAGAGAAGTCTATTTGTCTAGAATTTCCTGTTC
TGTGTTGGCTCATGGTTATTGTAAAATAATCCAAGGAATAGATCATCCAGATCCTGAGTGTAGGCTTCTG
TGTGGACTCTGCTCCCTCCCTCATCCAAGTCTCCCATCCTTTCCAGGGATGGTCCCATGAGCACTGCTCA
GGCCCCCAGAGGAGTGCAAAATACCTGAATTTTCCAATTGTTCCCCTCAGATGCCCCCCGAACACATGTG
ACCCACCATGTAAGACCTGAAGGGAATGTCACCCTGAGGTGCTGGGCCCTGGGCTTCTACCCAGCTGACA
TCACCCTGACCTGGAAGAGAGATGGGAAAAACTACACCCAGGACATGGAGCTGCCAGACACCAGGCCTGC
AGGGGATGGAACCTTCCAGAAGTGGGCAGCTGTGGTGGTTCCCTCTGGAGAAGAGCTGAGATACACATGT
CATGTGCACCATGAAGGGTTACCTGAGCCTCTCACTCTAAAATGGGGTAAGGAGTGGGTGTGAGCACACA
CACTGCTGTCAGGAATTGTGTGAGCTCTTTGATGAACTAGAGCAGGATCAGGGTTGAGAGCTAGGGTCAG
ACTCCTCACTCTTCCTTCCTTTCTCTCCTCAGAGCCTCCACAAACCATCCCCATCATAGCAATTCTCATC
GGCCTGGTTCTTGGAACTTTCCTGGTAGGAACTGTGGTGGTTTTTCTGGTGTGGAAGAAATAATTAATTA
AGAATTCCRCCCCCCCCCCCCCCCCCYCTCTCCCTCCCCCCCCCCTAACGTTACTGGCCGAAGCCGCTTG
GAATAAGGCCGGTGTGCGTTTGTCTATATGTTATTTTCCACCATATTGCCGTCTTTTGGCAATGTGAGGG
CCCGGAAACCTGGCCCTGTCTTCTTGACGAGCATTCCTAGGGGTCTTTCCCCTCTCGCCAAAGGAATGCA
AGGTCTGTTGAATGTCGTGAAGGAAGCAGTTCCTCTGGAAGCTTCTTGAAGACAAACAACGTCTGTAGCG
ACCCTTTGCAGGCAGCGGAACCCCCCACCTGGCGACAGGTGCCTCTGCGGCCAAAAGCCACGTGTATAAG
ATACACCTGCAAAGGCGGCACAACCCCAGTGCCACGTTGTGAGTTGGATAGTTGTGGAAAGAGTCAAATG
GCTCTCCTAAGCGTATTCAACAAGGGGCTGAAGGATGCCCAGAAGGTACCCCATTGTATGGGATCTGATC
TGGGGCCTCGGTGCACATGCTTTACATGTGTTTAGTCGAGGTTAAAAAAACGTCTAGGCCCCCCGAACCA
CGGGGACGTGGTTTTCCTTTGAAAAACACGATGATAATATGGCCACAACCATGGCTGAGCCCCGCCAGGA
GTTCGACGTGATGGAAGATCATGCTCAGGGGGACTACACCCTGCAAGACCAGGAGGGTGACATGGACCCC
GGCCTGAAAGAGTCTCCCCTGCAGACCCCGGCCGATGATGGATCTGAGGAACCAGGCTCTGAAACCTCTG
ATGCTAAGAGCACTCCGACGGCGGAAGATGCGACAGCACCCTTAGTGGATGAGGGAGCCCCCGGTGAGCA
GGCGGCCGCTCAGGCCCCCGCGGAGATCCCAGAAGGAACCGCAGCTGAAGAAGCAGGCATTGGCGACACG
TCCAACCTGGAAGACCAAGCTGCCGGACACGTGACCCAAGCTCGCATGGTCAGTAAAGGCAAAGATGGGA
CTGGACCCGATGACAAAAAAACCAAGGGGGCGGATGGTAAGCCTGGAACGAAGATTGCCACACCCCGGGG
AGCAGCCCCTCCAGGCCAGAAAGGCCAGGCCAACGCCACCCGGATTCCAGCAAAAACCACTCCCACCCCG
AAGACCTCGCCAGGTGAATCTGGGAAATCCGGGGACCGCAGCGGCTACAGCAGCCCCGGCTCCCCAGGCA
CTCCGGGCAGCCGCTCCCGCACACCCTCCCTGCCGACCCCGCCCACCCGGGAGCCCAAGAAGGTGGCGGT
GGTCCGCACTCCCCCCAAGTCGCCGTCTGCAGCCAAGAGCCGCCTGCAGGCCGCTCCCGGGCCCATGCCA
GACCTGAAGAACGTCAAGTCCAAAATCGGCTCCACGGAAAACCTGAAGCACCAGCCAGGAGGTGGCAAGG
TGCAGATAATT
[153 nt withheld, positions 3162-3314]
CATAAGCCAGGAGGTGGCCAAGTGGAAGTGAAATCTGAGAAGCTGGACTTCAAGGATAGAGTCCAGTCGA
AGATTGGGTCCCTGGACAACATCACACACGTCCCTGGCGGAGGGAATAAAAAGATCGAAACCCACAAGCT
GACCTTCCGCGAGAACGCCAAAGCCAAGACCGACCACGGGGCGGAGATCGTGTCCGGGGATCCACCGGTC
GCCACCATGGTGAGCAAGGGCGAGGAGCTGTTCACCGGGGTGGTGCCCATCCTGGTCGAGCTGGACGGCG
ACGTAAACGGCCACAAGTTCAGCGTGTCCGGCGAGGGCGAGGGCGATGCCACCTACGGCAAGCTGACCCT
GAAGCTGATCTGCACCACCGGCAAGCTGCCCGTGCCCTGGCCCACCCTCGTGACCACCCTGGGCTACGGC
CTGCAGTGCTTCGCCCGCTACCCCGACCACATGAAGCAGCACGACTTCTTCAAGTCCGCCATGCCCGAAG
GCTACGTCCAGGAGCGCACCATCTTCTTCAAGGACGACGGCAACTACAAGACCCGCGCCGAGGTGAAGTT
CGAGGGCGACACCCTGGTGAACCGCATCGAGCTGAAGGGCATCGACTTCAAGGAGGACGGCAACATCCTG
GGGCACAAGCTGGAGTACAACTACAACAGCCACAACGTCTATATCACCGCCGACAAGCAGAAGAACGGCA
TCAAGGCCAACTTCAAGATCCGCCACAACATCGAGGACGGCGGCGTGCAGCTCGCCGACCACTACCAGCA
GAACACCCCCATCGGCGACGGCCCCGTGCTGCTGCCCGACAACCACTACCTGAGCTACCAGTCCGCCCTG
AGCAAAGACCCCAACGAGAAGCGCGATCACATGGTCCTGCTGGAGTTCGTGACCGCCGCCGGGATCACTC
TCGGCATGGACGAGCTGTACAAGTAATCTAGAGATTCGAGATCTAGATATCGATGAATTCATAACTTCGT
ATAATGTATGCTATACGAAGTTATGGATCTGTCGATCGACGGATCGATCCGAACAAACGACCCAACACCC
GTGCGTTTTATTCTGTCTTTTTATTGCCGATCCCCTCAGAAGAACTCGTCAAGAAGGCGATAGAAGGCGA
TGCGCTGCGAATCGGGAGCGGCGATACCGTAAAGCACGAGGAAGCGGTCAGCCCATTCGCCGCCAAGCTC
TTCAGCAATATCACGGGTAGCCAACGCTATGTCCTGATAGCGGTCCGCCACACCCAGCCGGCCACAGTCG
ATGAATCCAGAAAAGCGGCCATTTTCCACCATGATATTCGGCAAGCAGGCATCGCCATGGGTCACGACGA
GATCCTCGCCGTCGGGCATGCGCGCCTTGAGCCTGGCGAACAGTTCGGCTGGCGCGAGCCCCTGATGCTC
TTCGTCCAGATCATCCTGATCGACAAGACCGGCTTCCATCCGAGTACGTGCTCGCTCGATGCGATGTTTC
GCTTGGTGGTCGAATGGGCAGGTAGCCGGATCAAGCGTATGCAGCCGCCGCATTGCATCAGCCATGATGG
ATACTTTCTCGGCAGGAGCAAGGTGAGATGACAGGAGATCCTGCCCCGGCACTTCGCCCAATAGCAGCCA
GTCCCTTCCCGCTTCAGTGACAACGTCGAGCACAGCTGCGCAAGGAACGCCCGTCGTGGCCAGCCACGAT
AGCCGCGCTGCCTCGTCCTGCAGTTCATTCAGGGCACCGGACAGGTCGGTCTTGACAAAAAGAACCGGGC
GCCCCTGCGCTGACAGCCGGAACACGGCGGCATCAGAGCAGCCGATTGTCTGTTGTGCCCAGTCATAGCC
GAATAGCCTCTCCACCCAAGCGGCCGGAGAACCTGCGTGCAATCCATCTTGTTCAATGGCCGATCCCATA
TTGGCTGCACGGATCCTGAACGGCAGAGGTTACGGCAGTTTGTCTCTCCCCCTTCCGGGAGCCACCTTCT
TCTCCAACCGTCCCGGTCGCGCTCTCGGCGCTTCTGAGGAGAGAACTGGCTGAGTGACGCCCTTTATAGA
TTCGCCCTTGTGTCCCGCCCCTTCCTTTCCCGCCCTCCCTTGCGCTACGGGGCCGCCCGCACCGGCCTAC
ACGGAGCGCGCGCGGCGGAGTTGTTGACGCTAGGGCTCCGGCTCCCTGGTTGGGTGTTCTTTCTGACGCG
ACAGGAGGAGGAGAATGTTCCTGGTCCTGTCGTCCTCCTTTCGGGTTTCCCGTGCACTCAAACCGAGGAC
TTACAGAACGGAGGATAAAGTTAGGCCATTTTTACTCAGCTTCGGAGTTCAGGCTCATTTTCAGCTAAAG
TCTCTCATTAGTATCCCCCCACACACATCGGGAAAATGGTTTGTCCTACGCATCGGTAATGAAGGCGGGG
CCCTTCGGGTCCTCCGGAGCGGGTTCCGGGGGTGGGGGGAAGGAGGGAGGGACGGGACGGGCCTCGTTCA
TGAATATTCAGTTCACCGCTGAATATGCATAAGGCAGGCAAGATGGCGCGTCCAATCAATTGGAAGTAGC
CGTTATTAGTGGAGAGGCCCCAGGACGTTGGGGCACCGCCTGTGCTCTAGTAGCTTTACGGAGCCCTGGC
GCTCGATGTTCAGCCCAAGCTTTCGCGAGCTCGACCGAACAAACGACCCAACACCCGTGCGTTTTATTCT
GTCTTTTTATTGCCGCTCAGCTTTACAGTGACAATGACGGCTGGCGACTGAATATTAGTGCTTACAGACA
GCACTACATATTTTCCGTCGATGTTGAAATCCTTTCTCATATGTCACCATAAATATCAAATAATTATAGC
AATCATTTACGCGTTAATGGCTAATCGCCATCTTCCAGCAGGCGCACCATTGCCCCTGTTTCACTATCCA
GGTTACGGATATAGTTCATGACAATATTTACATTGGTCCAGCCACCAGCTTGCATGATCTCCGGTATTGA
AACTCCAGCGCGGGCCATATCTCGCGCGGCTCCGACACGGGCACTGTGTCCAGACCAGGCCAGGTATCTC
TGACCAGAGTCATCCTAAAATACACAAACAATTAGAATCAGTAGTTTAACACATTATACACTTAAAAATT
TTATATTTACCTTAGCGCCGTAAATCAATCGATGAGTTGCTTCAAAAATCCCTTCCAGGGCGCGAGTTGA
TAGCTGGCTGGTGGCAGATGGCGCGGCAACACCATTTTTTCTGACCCGGCAAAACAGGTAGTTATTCGGA
TCATCAGCTACACCAGAGACGGAAATCCATCGCTCGACCAGTTTAGTTACCCCCAGGCTAAGTGCCTTCT
CTACACCTGCGGTGCTAACCAGCGTTTTCGTTCTGCCAATATGGATTAACATTCTCCCACCGTCAGTACG
TGAGATATCTTTAACCCTGATCCTGGCAATTTCGGCTATACGTAACAGGGTGTTATAAGCAATCCCCAGA
AATGCCAGATTACGTATATCCTGGCAGCGATCGCTATTTTCCATGAGTGAACGAACCTGGTCGAAATCAG
TGCGTTCGAACGCTAGAGCCTGTTTTGCACGTTCACCGGCATCAACGTTTTCTTTTCGGATCCGCCGCAT
AACCAGTGAAACAGCATTGCTGTCACTTGGTCGTGGCAGCCCGGACCGACGATGAAGCATGTTTAGCTGG
CCCAAATGTTGCTGGATAGTTTTTACTGCCAGACCGCGCGCCTGAAGATATAGAAGATAATCGCGAACAT
CTTCAGGTTCTGCGGGAAACCATTTCCGGTTATTCAACTTGCACCATGCCGCCCACGACCGGCAAACGGA
CAGAAGCATTTTCCAGGTATGCTCAGAAAACGCCTGGCGATCCCTGAACATGTCCATCAGGTTCTTGCGA
ACCTCATCACTCGTTGCATCGACCGGTAATGCAGGCAAATTTTGGTGTACGGTCAGTAAATTGGACACCT
TCCTCTTCTTCTTGGGCATGGCCGCAGGAAAGCAGAGCCCTGAAGCTCCCATCACCGGCCAATAAGAGCC
AAGCCTGCAGTGTGACCTCATAGAGCAATGTGCCAGCCAGCCTGACCCCAAGGGCCCTCAGGCTTGGGCA
CACTGTCTCTAGGACCCTGAGAGAAAGACATACCCATTTCTGCTTAGGGCCCTGAGGATGAGCCCAGGGG
TGGCTTGGCACTGAAGCAAAGGACACTGGGGCTCAGCTGGCAGCAAAGTGACCAGGATGCTGAGGCTTTG
ACCCAGAAGCCAGAGGCCAGAGGCCAGGACTTCTCTTGGTCCCAGTCCACCCTCACTCAGAGCTTTACCA
ATGCCCTCTGGATAGTTGTCGGGTAACGGTGGACGCCACTGATTCTCTGGCCAGCCTAGGACTTCGCCAT
TCCGCTGATTCTGCTCTTCCAGCCACTGGCTGACCGGTTGGAAGTACTCCAGCAGTGCCTTGGCATCCAG
GGCATCTGAGCCTACCAGGTCCTTCAGTACCTCCTGCCAGGGCCTGGAGCAGCCAGCCTGCAACACCTGC
CTGCCAAGCAGAGTGACCACTGTGGGCACAGGGGACACAGGGTGGGGCCCACAACAGCACCATTGTCCAC
TTGTCCCTCACTAGTAAAAGAACTCTAGGGTTGCGGGGGGTGGGGGAGGTCTCTGTGAGGCTGGTAAGGG
ATATTTGCCTGGCCCATGGAGATCCATAACTTCGTATAATGTATGCTATACGAAGTTATAAGCTTTCGCG
AGCTCGAATCGGATCCGAATTCTTAATTAAAGGTAAGAAAGGGGAAGGGTCTAATTTCTTGTCTCCCTAG
TGATCTCAAGGCCAAAATATAAAAGTAGCCTGCCTCATTAGAGGAAAGATGTATCCACTAAGGCACTGGG
GCTTGTGTGCTGACATTAACTCTATCATAAATCATAAAGGAAATATAGATTCACTGCCTCTTGATGGAGG
TGATGGAGACCTGATTCTGATTCCTCACAGACAGAGAGATGCCACAGAGAAGGTCCCTGCTGAGACCAGA
CCTACAGAAGGCCATTAAGTCCTCTTTACATACAATCTTCCATTGTGTTTCCTCCTACATCTATGGAGGT
GCAGTCACAGTTCAAGAAACTTCCCTGGGGCTTGACCAAGGGATTTTTCCACTCCCACAATATTACTGCT
TCCAGAGTCTCTCACTGGCTGTGTTCTTCCCACAGGTGGGAAAGAGGCACCTATATTTCAGCTGCCAGTA
ATTAAATGGAAGTTGGTTCCTGAGCCCCTTGCAATAGGGAAGACAGGTAACCATTGTGTGTGCTCACACA
TTTTCTCTCTGGGCCCTATTGCTGTGGGCCCTTAACAGGTCTTATGCTGTACTGCCATACGAATGGACAG
TGCCCAGAGATCTTATGCATCTCTCCCAGTAGGATAGGAAGTACTCAGAGAACATATTCCTGCGCTGGGG
TCACTTGCTAGACTGGAATTATTGTTAGTATAGATGCTTGTTTGGTATCATGGTTTAACAATCACCAATC
AGAATTTGTTCTTCATTATTTCCTTCTATAGTGTGATATACCTGCCTTCTGTGACTTCAAAGGGTCCTGA
CTTTTCTTTCAATGGCTGGCATCTATGTCCAGGTCTCTGTTTCCTGTCAGTATGACTAAGGAAGTGAGTT
CAGCCCAGACTCTCCATGCTGACCTGTATGTCTTCCCCAGTCATCTCTCCTGATCCAGGAGGTGCAGGTC
TGGCTGACCTCCATCAGAGACTGACCTTTAGGCTCCAATGTGCTGTAAATTTGTTCTTCCTTGTTGAACA
TGTGTATTTTGTCCCTGCTTCTAAGGAGGACAGAAGTATCCATACTTTGGTCTTCCTTCTTCTTGAGCTT
CATGTGGTCTGCGAATTGTATCTTGGGTATTCTGAGCTTCTGGGCTACTATCCACTTATCAGAGTGCATA
CCATGTGTATTCTTTTGTGATTGGGTTACCTCACTCAAGATATTTTCTATTTCCATCCATTTGCCTATGA
ATTTCATGAAGTCATTGTTTTTAATAGCTGAGTAGTATTCCATTGCATAGATGTACCACATTTTCTGTAT
CTATTCCTCTGTTGAGAGACATCTGTCTTAAGTCTCCTGTGAACACAGTTTTATTTACTCCTGTAAACTG
GACATCTGTTGGGAAAACTTTCTCCTGGTGGGGGACTAAGCAATGCCTACCCCTGTTCTCAAAGAGTGTC
AATGACAAATCAAAGATTGAATCTCTGTGAGGAATTAATATTTTTCTTGAGCTTATTTACAGAGCTTGTA
TGAGAGGTTGCTGACAGGAGTGTAGGTAAATCTAATGTATAGACTGGATGGTCTCTACCTTCCAGAGATG
GATTCCTTTCCCCATCCTCTATATTCCCCAGCCTATATACTGCAGCCCCTCCTGAGACCCCCAAGGCTAT
GTGTAATAAAAGCAGATGTGGAGCTCTGAATCAGAATGGACCCCCATAGGTTTATATATTTGAATGCTTA
GTCACCAGGCAGTGGGACTCTTTGAAAGGATTAGAAGGATTAAAAGGCATGGTCTTGCTGGAGGAAGTGT
GTTATTGAGGGGGGGGGGGGGAGAAGGGGAGACTGTTGAGGTTTCAAAAGACCATGCCAGGCCTGGTCTC
TTTCTGCCTGTTGCCTGCAGGTTAGCATGTAGCTCTCAGCTACTTCTTCAGCACCATGTGTGCCAGTGTA
CTCTGAACCATGATAATAGACCAAGCCTATGAAACTGTAAGCAAGCCCCCAGTTAAATGATTTCTTGTTT
AAACGTTGCTGTGGTCATGGTGTCTCTTCACAATAACAGGACAATAACTAAGACTTCACAATTGCATACT
ACTGGCTGAGAGAAGTGGCTGGATACTCAGCTGAGGAACCAATGGCCACCTCCATCTATGAGGTAATGTC
AACAGTCAACAAACCCAGCTGCGTGCTCGTTTGTGAGGAGGCACAAATGAGCTGGTTGGTTTGTGAGGAT
GCAGCTATGCTCCTCGATATTCATTAACTCATGAAGACAGTTTGGCTGGGAAAATAGTCCTGTACAACAG
GGTCACTTACAGAAGCCTGGGTGAAGGTTCAATACAAAAACGTGAATGATTCCAGGGCAGCTTCAGCACC
AAAAGCCCAACTTATAGGCAGCTTAGCCAGCCAGAAAGTCTCCTCTCCCAGCAATTGCTTACTGTTTTTA
TGAACAGGGAAAGAGGCTACTGAACCCTATGTGCTTTAGGAGCCTCCTGAGCTTGTAAACTCCATTAGCT
TCCTGAGTCTTATGAGTCTCCCTCCTCCACTCACAGGGAGCACTTCCTTAGAGGATATGACTGCACAACA
CTGAGTCACATAAGGCTCTGTCTCAAAAAGCCAAAACAAAGGCCTAGGAAGATGGTTCAGCAGATAAAAC
ATTCACTGAGCAAGCATGAGGATAATTTAGATCTCCAGAACCCATATAAAAGCCAGTGGGCACAGCTGGA
TCCCCAACAGCAATCATGGTCCTCTGGGATTGGAGGTTGAGGAAATCCAAGGGCAAACTGGCTGGATAGA
CTGGATAGTCAGTGAGCTCTGGATAAAATGAGAGGCCATGCCTCACAAATAATGGGAATTCTGATTGAGG
AAGACACTCAGTGTCAACTCTGGTCCCCACGTACACATTACTCACACACACATCTGAACACACATACCCA
TGCACATGCACACAGCACACACATATTCATGCAGAAAAAGATGAAACCAAAAACGATAATGTGACTTAGG
TTTTTATTTGATTGGAAGGTACAGTCCATTAATCAAGGATCATCTCTTCTAAGGAAAATAAAAGTCCCTG
GGGTAATGATTCGGTGGGTAAAGGTGCTTGTTGCCAAGCCTAAGGGTCTGCTGCATTCAATCATTTGATG
GTGGACGGAGAAACAGTTCCCAAAGTTGTCCTCAGACCTCCATGAGGGTGCTGGTTTACAGCACTTGTTA
GAGTAGCCCAAGATGAGTGCCCAGTCTATGAAAACTTTGTGCCACAGCTGCTCATCATCTACATGGCAAA
CAACTTTTATAGCAGGATACACCAAAGGTCTAAAAGGCCAGTATGGCTAGCAATGTTCTAGAGGAGGACA
GAAGACACTCAAGCACAGAAAGTGTTCCTACAGGACATGTGAAGTGCTAGGTGATGGGTACTACAAAATG
TGGAACAAGGAATGTTATTATTTTACTGGGGTGCTCAGCATAGGCCCCACTGGGAAGGTGGACTGTAAAG
ATCTGAAGGATGTGGAGGAATCTGTCAGGTGTCTTCAGGAAGTTGTTGCTGTGTTTGTTATTTGTGGCTA
TTGATATGTTGTTAATAAGCAAGAGGATCTTCCAGTGCTTACACCACAGGACACCGGCCTCTATGTTCTA
GGGAGAAAGTGGCTCCAGGCATGTGTTAGGTAGTCTTATGGAGAGATGTGCGGTATAGCCAGGTCTTATG
GGTCTGGAAGATAATAAAAGCATCCTTGCTTAAAGCAAGGGCATTTGAGTGAGGTGGAAGGGAAAAGTGT
AGGGCACAGTCTGGCCTTTCAGGCTGGACATGACAGCCACTTCAACTGGCAAGTGAGCAAGTGAAACAGC
AAAAGGGACTGAATTCTCTACACAGTTTGAAGATAGGCCTTACAGTATTTATCAGTGCATTGGTTCTATG
GTACAAACAGAGAGGAACAGAAGACACTGACGTCATGGTGTAATTGAGAGACACCGTCTCCCTAGGCATC
TCCCTTCCAGAGTCTGGAAGGGCCTCATGTGCACAGAGGAAATGGCAGGTGCTTGCTGTAGACGTGATTG
ATCAGAGATGCCCAAGGGAAGCATGGGGTCTGGAGTGATGGTACAGGCCTGAGATTCTGACATTTGTTTG
GGGACTGAATGGGAGGATCACTTAAGCTCAGAAACTTAGCTCAACCTATATAAAAAGAGCCCCATCTCCA
AGAGGAAAAAGAGGAACAATGAAGGAAGGAGACAGATGTGACGGGACACATACACACTGAGGCAGGAGCT
TCAGCTATTCAAGTCCAAACTCGGTTATAGACTCGAGCTACAAATAAATAAGAGAAAAATTAAAGAAAAA
AATTAAATGAGGTGGCCAGGTTGATGGTCTAAAAATACTGAAGATGAAACTAGAGAGCTGCAAGGAGTGG
CATCAAATTAATGACACTTAAAGCCATTTCAATTCATGAAAGCTAAATAAAATGTTGGTTACAGGAGAGA
AAAACAGTGCTGACTGAGCTCTGTGCTCCAAAACAAGTGGTCTGATTAGATCAGAGGTGGCTGCACCATT
CTGGTGTCATGCCAACGACAGCAAAAACAACAGGAGTTGCACAAGAAACATGAAAGCCATCTTTCGGTGA
GGAGAAGGTATAGGTTAGAGGAGGGAAATCAAAGGGAAATAACAGCATGGAAAAAGAAATGAGAAAGGGA
AAGGAAAACAAAGAAAAATATGAAAGAGTAAAAAAGAAAAGTTTGGTAATCCTAGCACTTGAGAGGCAAA
GGCAGGCAGATTTCTGAGTTCGAGGCCAGCCTGATCTACAGAGTGAGTTCCAGGACAGGCAGGGCTACAC
AGAGAAATCCTGTCTAAAAAACAAACAAACAAACAAACAAAAACAAAAAAAAAGACTAGAAGTGAAGAAG
AGTAGAAAGAAGAGGAGAAAGAAATCGAACTGTTGTGTGTCTTGAGAAAAGAGGAACAGACATCTATTCG
TTCTAGATTGGGCATCTATTCGTTCAAGAAAGACAAAAGATGATCCCATTGGTGCAATATCAGCTCAGTG
TTACAGTGCAGCCAACCGCTTTCGATTGGAAATGCAGCGCACTGAACCAGTGAGTTTGCTTGGGTGTTCA
CAGTATTGTTGAGGGTTACTTACAGAACCATGGATGGCTCAAAGGCAAAAGCATCCCTGAAAACTCCACC
CCAGCACAAGCCGAATCCTTATCATTCCCACCCAAACAACCGGCAATGTGGCTGGCTGGAGATTCTCTTC
TCCCCAGCAAGCCTGACAGCTTATGTAATCTTTGGGGAAGTCTTTTGTAAATCTTGACAGTTTCAAGAGC
TTCCAGTGGCCTCTCTCCAGAAGAGAACGTTCCATACCTATACAAAACCCTACTCCATCTGGCTCTTTCC
TTCTCTTTGTGCAAGCTGGGTGATGTCTCTAAGCCTTGGGTGTGATAGATATGCAACTTCAATGCTCTAT
GGCTAAGCATTGTGATGCCACAATAAAATTGTTCTCAGAGCCAGGCGTGGTGGTCCACACCTTTAATCCC
AGCACTTGGGAGGCAGAGGCAGGTGGATTTCTGAGTTTGAGGCCAGCCTGGTCTACAAAGTGAGTTCCAG
GACAGCCAGGGCTACACAGAGAAACCCTGTTTCAAAAACAAACAAACAAACAAACAAACAAAAATGTTCT
CAGGGACCTAACCAATTATGAATCTCTGGAGAACTCCATCACTGCCTCCAGAATGAGTAAGGCTGTGGGT
AAAAGGACACTAAACACCATTACACACCATGGAGGTGAGGGGTGTGATGGGGATAAAAGAAAAGCCTTGT
TATGTAGCCCAAGCTGACTTCACAGCAACCCTCCAGCCTCAGCATCTTGATTGCTGGGATTATAGATATG
CACCACCATACCTAGCTCTGTTAAGGAGAAATCTTTTGTGAAATGAAGACTTAGTTAATGTAGCAACATT
ATTCTGTCTTGTCCACTTCTATCACCTAGCTTGTCACAGTAGTACAGCCCCAGACCTTGGAAAGTCTAAG
AGGAGAATCCTGAACTTGAGGCTAGCCTGGGCTACAAAATGAGACCCAGTTTCAATCAAAGGCCACAGCT
ACCCCAACTTTAAGCAGACACACTTTGATCAGCAACTATCAACATCAAAGCAAGAACTCCTACCAGAAAG
ATTACAACTCACTAAAGCCTCTGGCGATTAGAAATTTTAGCAATGGTGGGGAGCGTGTGGGGGACTTTTG
GGATAGCATTGGAAATGTAAATGAAATAAATACCCAATTTAAAAAAAAAAAAGATCACCATCTTATTTGA
AATTCATGGTGAGAAGGTGAACTAAATATATCTCCGAATTTATGTCCCTTTAAATCTAAATTTATTACCA
TTTTTTTAAGAAAGGGAGATTTTGAAGTTATAATCGATATTATTGTGGCTGGGTTCTCTCTTTTTTTTTT
TTTCTTTTATGAAATAAAAAGATCCTGAGTCAAAAAAAAAAAAAGAAAGAAAGAAAAAAATTTTAGCAAC
AACATATTCAACCTGTATAACAGGAAGAAATAGATAAGTAGTGTAATTCATTTGATTATAAATTATGCCC
AGGAGGTAGTTATTGACATCATAGGGCAGACAGGGGTTACTAGCTTTCTTTCTTTGAGGGAAGGGGCACA
CCTTTAATCCCAGCACTTGGGAGGCAGAGGCAGGCGAATTTCTGAGTTTGAGGCCAGCCTAGTCTATAGA
ATAAGTTCCAGGACAGCCAGAGCTACACAGAGAAACCCTGACTTGGGGGGTGGGGGGGAATTA
